>Addgene plasmid #58266 | pCAG-HA-rat Nrxn1alpha | depositor full sequence | sequence record 107082 | pCAG-HA-rat Nrxn1alpha sequence 9303 bps
ACTAGTTATTAATAGTAATCAATTACGGGGTCATTAGTTCATAGCCCATATATGGAGTTCCGCGTTACAT
AACTTACGGTAAATGGCCCGCCTGGCTGACCGCCCAACGACCCCCGCCCATTGACGTCAATAATGACGTA
TGTTCCCATAGTAACGCCAATAGGGACTTTCCATTGACGTCAATGGGTGGAGTATTTACGGTAAACTGCC
CACTTGGCAGTACATCAAGTGTATCATATGCCAAGTACGCCCCCTATTGACGTCAATGACGGTAAATGGC
CCGCCTGGCATTATGCCCAGTACATGACCTTATGGGACTTTCCTACTTGGCAGTACATCTACGTATTAGT
CATCGCTATTACCATGGTCGAGGTGAGCCCCACGTTCTGCTTCACTCTCCCCATCTCCCCCCCCTCCCCA
CCCCCAATTTTGTATTTATTTATTTTTTAATTATTTTGTGCAGCGATGGGGGCGGGGGGGGGGGGGGGGC
GCGCGCCAGGCGGGGCGGGGCGGGGCGAGGGGCGGGGCGGGGCGAGGCGGAGAGGTGCGGCGGCAGCCAA
TCAGAGCGGCGCGCTCCGAAAGTTTCCTTTTATGGCGAGGCGGCGGCGGCGGCGGCCCTATAAAAAGCGA
AGCGCGCGGCGGGCGGGGAGTCGCTGCGACGCTGCCTTCGCCCCGTGCCCCGCTCCGCCGCCGCCTCGCG
CCGCCCGCCCCGGCTCTGACTGACCGCGTTACTCCCACAGGTGAGCGGGCGGGACGGCCCTTCTCCTCCG
GGCTGTAATTAGCGCTTGGTTTAATGACGGCTTGTTTCTTTTCTGTGGCTGCGTGAAAGCCTTGAGGGGC
TCCGGGAGGGCCCTTTGTGCGGGGGGAGCGGCTCGGGGGGTGCGTGCGTGTGTGTGTGCGTGGGGAGCGC
CGCGTGCGGCTCCGCGCTGCCCGGCGGCTGTGAGCGCTGCGGGCGCGGCGCGGGGCTTTGTGCGCTCCGC
AGTGTGCGCGAGGGGAGCGCGGCCGGGGGCGGTGCCCCGCGGTGCGGGGGGGGCTGCGAGGGGAACAAAG
GCTGCGTGCGGGGTGTGTGCGTGGGGGGGTGAGCAGGGGGTGTGGGCGCGTCGGTCGGGCTGCAACCCCC
CCTGCACCCCCCTCCCCGAGTTGCTGAGCACGGCCCGGCTTCGGGTGCGGGGCTCCGTACGGGGCGTGGC
GCGGGGCTCGCCGTGCCGGGCGGGGGGTGGCGGCAGGTGGGGGTGCCGGGCGGGGCGGGGCCGCCTCGGG
CCGGGGAGGGCTCGGGGGAGGGGCGCGGCGGCCCCCGGAGCGCCGGCGGCTGTCGAGGCGCGGCGAGCCG
CAGCCATTGCCTTTTATGGTAATCGTGCGAGAGGGCGCAGGGACTTCCTTTGTCCCAAATCTGTGCGGAG
CCGAAATCTGGGAGGCGCCGCCGCACCCCCTCTAGCGGGCGCGGGGCGAAGCGGTGCGGCGCCGGCAGGA
AGGAAATGGGCGGGGAGGGCCTTCGTGCGTCGCCGCGCCGCCGTCCCCTTCTCCCTCTCCAGCCTCGGGG
CTGTCCGCGGGGGGACGGCTGCCTTCGGGGGGGACGGGGCAGGGCGGGGTTCGGCTTCTGGCGTGTGACC
GGCGGCTCTAGAGCCTCTGCTAACCATGTTCATGCCTTCTTCTTTTTCCTACAGCTCCTGGGCAACGTGC
TGGTTATTGTGCTGTCTCATCATTTTGGCAAAGAATTCGCGGCCGCTAGCGCTACCGGACTCAGATCTCG
AGCTCAAGCTTGGGACCATGGCACTTCCCAGATGCATGTGGCCAAATTATGTTTGGAGAGCTATGATGGC
ATGTGTGGTCCACAGGGGATCCGGTGCCCCATTGACTCTCTGCTTGTTGGGATGTTTGCTACAGACTTTT
CACGTACTCTCTCAAAAGTATCCATACGACGTTCCGGACTACGCAACTAGTCTGGAGTTCCCAGGCGCTG
AGGGCCAGTGGACGCGCTTCCCCAAGTGGAACGCGTGCTGCGAGAGTGAGATGAGCTTCCAGCTGAAGAC
ACGCAGCGCCCGCGGCCTCGTGCTCTACTTCGACGACGAGGGCTTCTGCGACTTCCTCGAGCTCATCCTG
ACACGCGGCGGCCGCTTGCAGCTCAGCTTCTCCATCTTCTGCGCCGAGCCCGCCACGCTGTTGGCCGACA
CGCCAGTCAACGACGGCGCCTGGCACAGCGTGCGCATCCGCCGCCAGTTCCGCAACACCACTCTCTACAT
CGACCGCGCTGAGGCCAAGTGGGTGGAGGTCAAGTCCAAGCGCAGGGACATGACGGTGTTCAGTGGGCTG
TTCGTGGGCGGCCTGCCGCCTGAACTGCGAGCCGCTGCGCTCAAGCTCACCCTGGCCTCGGTGCGTGAGC
GGGAGCCCTTCAAGGGCTGGATCCGTGATGTCAGGGTCAACTCGTCCCAGGCGCTGCCGGTGGACGGCAG
CGAGGTCAAGCTGGACGAAGAGCCGCCCAATAGCGGGGGCGGGAGCCCGTGCGAGGCGGGCGATGAGGGC
GACGGCGGCGTGTGCCTCAACGGGGGCGTGTGCTCCGTGGTCGACGACCAGGCCGTGTGTGACTGCTCGA
GGACCGGTTTCCGTGGCAAAGACTGCAGCCAAGGAAAAGAAGAGTATATTGCCACATTCAAGGGATCTGA
GTACTTCTGCTACGACTTATCCCAAAACCCCATTCAAAGCAGCAGCGACGAAATAACTCTGTCCTTTAAA
ACTCTTCAGAGGAATGGACTGATGCTTCACACAGGGAAATCGGCTGATTATGTCAACCTTGCCTTGAAAA
ATGGAGCTGTCTCTCTGGTCATTAATTTGGGATCAGGGGCCTTTGAAGCGCTAGTGGAGCCCGTGAATGG
AAAGTTTAATGATAATGCCTGGCATGATGTGAAAGTCACCAGGAATCTGCGTCAGGTGACAATATCAGTG
GATGGGATTCTTACCACAACGGGCTACACGCAAGAAGATTACACCATGCTGGGGTCTGATGACTTTTTCT
ATGTTGGAGGCAGCCCCAGCACAGCCGACCTTCCAGGGTCACCAGTCAGTAACAACTTTATGGGCTGTCT
CAAAGAGGTCGTATATAAAAATAATGATGTAAGACTGGAGTTATCGCGACTTGCCAAGCAAGGAGATCCT
AAGATGAAGATCCATGGTGTGGTGGCTTTTAAGTGTGAAAATGTGGCAACCTTAGACCCAATCACTTTTG
AGACCCCGGAATCTTTCATTTCTTTGCCTAAGTGGAATGCAAAGAAAACAGGCTCAATATCATTTGATTT
CCGTACAACGGAGCCAAATGGCCTCATCTTGTTTAGCCATGGCAAGCCAAGACATCAGAAGGATGCCAAG
CACCCGCAGATGATTAAGGTTGACTTTTTTGCTATTGAAATGCTGGATGGCCACTTGTACCTCCTCTTAG
ACATGGGATCAGGTACTATAAAAATCAAAGCCCTTCAGAAGAAAGTCAATGATGGAGAATGGTATCACGT
GGATTTCCAGCGAGATGGACGGTCAGGTACCATTTCTGTCAACACACTTCGTACTCCCTACACAGCTCCC
GGTGAGAGTGAGATCCTAGACCTCGATGATGAGTTGTATCTGGGTGGCTTGCCAGAAAATAAGGCTGGCC
TGGTCTTCCCCACTGAGGTGTGGACTGCTCTGCTCAACTATGGCTACGTAGGCTGCATCCGGGATCTATT
CATTGATGGCCAGAGCAAAGATATCCGGCAGATGGCGGAAATTCAGAGTACTGCTGGAGTGAAGCCATCC
TGCTCAAGGGAGACTGCAAAACCATGCCTTAGCAATCCTTGCAAAAACAATGGCATGTGCAGGGATGGCT
GGAACAGATACGTCTGTGATTGCTCTGGAACAGGCTATCTCGGCAGGTCCTGTGAGAGAGAGGCAACGGT
TTTGAGCTACGATGGGAGTATGTTTATGAAAATTCAGCTCCCTGTGGTGATGCACACTGAGGCCGAGGAC
GTTTCCTTACGGTTCAGATCCCAGCGTGCGTATGGCATTCTGATGGCGACCACTTCTAGAGACTCCGCAG
ATACCCTTCGACTGGAGCTAGATGCAGGGCGCGTGAAACTCACGGTCAATCTAGATTGTATCAGGATTAA
CTGTAATTCCAGCAAAGGTCCTGAGACCCTTTTTGCCGGCTATAACCTCAATGATAATGAATGGCACACA
GTACGTGTGGTTCGGCGAGGAAAAAGTTTAAAGCTAACCGTGGATGATCAACAAGCCATGACAGGCCAAA
TGGCAGGTGATCATACAAGGCTGGAGTTTCATAACATAGAGACAGGCATCATCACAGAACGACGCTATCT
TTCTTCTGTCCCCTCCAACTTCATTGGGCACCTGCAAAGCCTCACATTTAATGGAATGGCATACATTGAC
TTGTGCAAAAATGGTGATATAGATTATTGTGAACTCAATGCCAGGTTTGGATTCAGGAACATCATCGCGG
ATCCTGTCACCTTCAAGACCAAATCAAGCTATGTTGCCTTAGCTACATTGCAAGCCTACACTTCTATGCA
TCTATTTTTCCAATTCAAGACAACATCCCTAGATGGACTAATTCTGTATAACAGTGGGGATGGAAATGAC
TTTATTGTGGTTGAATTAGTTAAAGGGTACTTACATTATGTGTTTGACTTGGGAAATGGTGCTAACCTCA
TCAAAGGGAGCTCAAACAAACCACTCAACGACAATCAGTGGCACAATGTGATGATTTCAAGGGACACCAG
CAATCTCCACACAGTAAAGATCGACACAAAAATCACAACACAAATCACTGCGGGAGCCAGAAACTTAGAC
CTCAAGAGTGACTTGTATATTGGAGGAGTGGCTAAAGAAACATACAAATCGTTGCCGAAACTGGTCCATG
CTAAAGAAGGCTTTCAAGGTTGCCTGGCATCTGTGGACTTGAATGGCAGGCTTCCAGACCTCATATCTGA
TGCTCTTTTCTGCAATGGGCAAATTGAGAGAGGATGCGAAGGGCCCAGCACAACCTGTCAAGAGGACTCA
TGTTCAAATCAAGGCGTGTGCTTGCAGCAATGGGATGGCTTTAGCTGTGACTGTAGCATGACTTCCTTCA
GTGGCCCGCTCTGCAATGACCCTGGGACGACGTATATCTTTAGCAAAGGTGGTGGACAAATTACATATAA
GTGGCCTCCTAATGACCGACCCAGTACACGAGCAGACAGGCTGGCCATCGGGTTTAGCACTGTTCAGAAG
GAAGCAGTGTTGGTGCGTGTGGACAGTTCCTCAGGCCTGGGTGACTACCTTGAGCTGCACATACACCAAG
GAAAAATTGGAGTTAAATTTAATGTTGGGACAGATGACATCGCCATTGAGGAGTCCAATGCAATCATTAA
TGATGGAAAATACCATGTAGTGCGTTTCACGAGGAGTGGTGGCAATGCCACGTTACAGGTGGACAGCTGG
CCAGTCATCGAACGATACCCTGCAGGGCGTCAGCTCACAATCTTCAATAGCCAAGCAACCATAATAATTG
GCGGGAAAGAGCAGGGCCAGCCCTTCCAGGGCCAGCTCTCTGGGCTTTACTACAATGGCTTGAAAGTTCT
GAATATGGCGGCAGAGAACGATGCCAACATCGCCATAGTGGGAAATGTGAGGCTGGTCGGTGAAGTGCCT
TCCTCTATGACAACTGAGTCGACAGCCACTGCCATGCAGTCCGAGATGTCCACCTCAATCATGGAGACCA
CCACAACCCTGGCTACCAGCACAGCTCGACGAGGAAAGCCCCCCACAAAGGAGCCTATCAGCCAGACCAC
GGATGATATCCTTGTGGCCTCGGCAGAGTGTCCCAGCGACGATGAGGACATTGACCCCTGTGAGCCGAGC
TCAGGTGGGTTAGCCAACCCCACCCGAGTGGGCGGCCGCGAACCATACCCAGGCTCGGCAGAGGTGATCC
GGGAGTCTAGCAGTACCACTGGCATGGTGGTGGGGATTGTCGCAGCAGCAGCTCTGTGCATCCTCATCCT
CCTCTATGCCATGTACAAGTACAGAAACCGGGATGAAGGCTCATATCACGTGGATGAGAGTCGAAACTAC
ATCAGTAACTCAGCACAGTCCAATGGGGCTGTGGTCAAGGAGAAGCAGCCCAGCAGTGCGAAAAGCGCCA
ACAAAAACAAGAAGAACAAGGATAAGGAGTATTATGTCTGACTCGAGGTACCCCCGGGGAGCTCAATTCA
CTCCTCAGGTGCAGGCTGCCTATCAGAAGGTGGTGGCTGGTGTGGCCAATGCCCTGGCTCACAAATACCA
CTGAGATCTTTTTCCCTCTGCCAAAAATTATGGGGACATCATGAAGCCCCTTGAGCATCTGACTTCTGGC
TAATAAAGGAAATTTATTTTCATTGCAATAGTGTGTTGGAATTTTTTGTGTCTCTCACTCGGAAGGACAT
ATGGGAGGGCAAATCATTTAAAACATCAGAATGAGTATTTGGTTTAGAGTTTGGCAACATATGCCCATAT
GCTGGCTGCCATGAACAAAGGTTGGCTATAAAGAGGTCATCAGTATATGAAACAGCCCCCTGCTGTCCAT
TCCTTATTCCATAGAAAAGCCTTGACTTGAGGTTAGATTTTTTTTATATTTTGTTTTGTGTTATTTTTTT
CTTTAACATCCCTAAAATTTTCCTTACATGTTTTACTAGCCAGATTTTTCCTCCTCTCCTGACTACTCCC
AGTCATAGCTGTCCCTCTTCTCTTATGGAGATCCCTCGACCTGCAGCCCAAGCTTGGCGTAATCATGGTC
ATAGCTGTTTCCTGTGTGAAATTGTTATCCGCTCACAATTCCACACAACATACGAGCCGGAAGCATAAAG
TGTAAAGCCTGGGGTGCCTAATGAGTGAGCTAACTCACATTAATTGCGTTGCGCTCACTGCCCGCTTTCC
AGTCGGGAAACCTGTCGTGCCAGCGGATCCGCATCTCAATTAGTCAGCAACCATAGTCCCGCCCCTAACT
CCGCCCATCCCGCCCCTAACTCCGCCCAGTTCCGCCCATTCTCCGCCCCATGGCTGACTAATTTTTTTTA
TTTATGCAGAGGCCGAGGCCGCCTCGGCCTCTGAGCTATTCCAGAAGTAGTGAGGAGGCTTTTTTGGAGG
CCTAGGCTTTTGCAAAAAGCTAACTTGTTTATTGCAGCTTATAATGGTTACAAATAAAGCAATAGCATCA
CAAATTTCACAAATAAAGCATTTTTTTCACTGCATTCTAGTTGTGGTTTGTCCAAACTCATCAATGTATC
TTATCATGTCTGGATCCGCTGCATTAATGAATCGGCCAACGCGCGGGGAGAGGCGGTTTGCGTATTGGGC
GCTCTTCCGCTTCCTCGCTCACTGACTCGCTGCGCTCGGTCGTTCGGCTGCGGCGAGCGGTATCAGCTCA
CTCAAAGGCGGTAATACGGTTATCCACAGAATCAGGGGATAACGCAGGAAAGAACATGTGAGCAAAAGGC
CAGCAAAAGGCCAGGAACCGTAAAAAGGCCGCGTTGCTGGCGTTTTTCCATAGGCTCCGCCCCCCTGACG
AGCATCACAAAAATCGACGCTCAAGTCAGAGGTGGCGAAACCCGACAGGACTATAAAGATACCAGGCGTT
TCCCCCTGGAAGCTCCCTCGTGCGCTCTCCTGTTCCGACCCTGCCGCTTACCGGATACCTGTCCGCCTTT
CTCCCTTCGGGAAGCGTGGCGCTTTCTCATAGCTCACGCTGTAGGTATCTCAGTTCGGTGTAGGTCGTTC
GCTCCAAGCTGGGCTGTGTGCACGAACCCCCCGTTCAGCCCGACCGCTGCGCCTTATCCGGTAACTATCG
TCTTGAGTCCAACCCGGTAAGACACGACTTATCGCCACTGGCAGCAGCCACTGGTAACAGGATTAGCAGA
GCGAGGTATGTAGGCGGTGCTACAGAGTTCTTGAAGTGGTGGCCTAACTACGGCTACACTAGAAGAACAG
TATTTGGTATCTGCGCTCTGCTGAAGCCAGTTACCTTCGGAAAAAGAGTTGGTAGCTCTTGATCCGGCAA
ACAAACCACCGCTGGTAGCGGTGGTTTTTTTGTTTGCAAGCAGCAGATTACGCGCAGAAAAAAAGGATCT
CAAGAAGATCCTTTGATCTTTTCTACGGGGTCTGACGCTCAGTGGAACGAAAACTCACGTTAAGGGATTT
TGGTCATGAGATTATCAAAAAGGATCTTCACCTAGATCCTTTTAAATTAAAAATGAAGTTTTAAATCAAT
CTAAAGTATATATGAGTAAACTTGGTCTGACAGTTACCAATGCTTAATCAGTGAGGCACCTATCTCAGCG
ATCTGTCTATTTCGTTCATCCATAGTTGCCTGACTCCCCGTCGTGTAGATAACTACGATACGGGAGGGCT
TACCATCTGGCCCCAGTGCTGCAATGATACCGCGAGACCCACGCTCACCGGCTCCAGATTTATCAGCAAT
AAACCAGCCAGCCGGAAGGGCCGAGCGCAGAAGTGGTCCTGCAACTTTATCCGCCTCCATCCAGTCTATT
AATTGTTGCCGGGAAGCTAGAGTAAGTAGTTCGCCAGTTAATAGTTTGCGCAACGTTGTTGCCATTGCTA
CAGGCATCGTGGTGTCACGCTCGTCGTTTGGTATGGCTTCATTCAGCTCCGGTTCCCAACGATCAAGGCG
AGTTACATGATCCCCCATGTTGTGCAAAAAAGCGGTTAGCTCCTTCGGTCCTCCGATCGTTGTCAGAAGT
AAGTTGGCCGCAGTGTTATCACTCATGGTTATGGCAGCACTGCATAATTCTCTTACTGTCATGCCATCCG
TAAGATGCTTTTCTGTGACTGGTGAGTACTCAACCAAGTCATTCTGAGAATAGTGTATGCGGCGACCGAG
TTGCTCTTGCCCGGCGTCAATACGGGATAATACCGCGCCACATAGCAGAACTTTAAAAGTGCTCATCATT
GGAAAACGTTCTTCGGGGCGAAAACTCTCAAGGATCTTACCGCTGTTGAGATCCAGTTCGATGTAACCCA
CTCGTGCACCCAACTGATCTTCAGCATCTTTTACTTTCACCAGCGTTTCTGGGTGAGCAAAAACAGGAAG
GCAAAATGCCGCAAAAAAGGGAATAAGGGCGACACGGAAATGTTGAATACTCATACTCTTCCTTTTTCAA
TATTATTGAAGCATTTATCAGGGTTATTGTCTCATGAGCGGATACATATTTGAATGTATTTAGAAAAATA
AACAAATAGGGGTTCCGCGCACATTTCCCCGAAAAGTGCCACCTGGGTCGACATTGATTATTG
Features (pLannotate 1.2.2; 18 found; start..end, strand, type, name):
    368..645     +  promoter       chicken β-actin promoter: No description available
    647..1664    +  intron         chimeric intron: chimera between introns from chicken β-actin and rabbit β-globin
   1725..1761    +  misc_feature   MCS (fragment): multiple cloning site
   1852..6198    +  CDS            NRXN1: NRX1A_HUMAN - Also known as KIAA0578. Experimental evidence at protein level: Swiss-Prot protein existence level 1. Cell surface protein involved in cell-cell-interactions, exocytosis of secretory granules and regulation of signal transmission. Function is isoform-specific. Alpha-type isoforms have a long N- terminus with six laminin G-like domains and play an important role in synaptic signal transmission. Alpha-type isoforms play a role in the regulation of calcium channel activity and Ca(2+)-triggered neurotransmitter release at synapses and at neuromuscular junctions. They play an importan
   6218..6301    +  CDS            HBB (fragment): HBB_PONPY - Experimental evidence at transcript level: Swiss-Prot protein existence level 2. Involved in oxygen transport from the lung to the various peripheral tissues. From Pongo pygmaeus (Bornean orangutan).
   6372..6427    +  polyA_signal   β-globin poly(A) signal: rabbit β-globin polyadenylation signal (Gil and Proudfoot, 1987)
   6812..6828    -  protein_bind   lac operator: The lac repressor binds to the lac operator to inhibit transcription in E. coli. This inhibition can be relieved by adding lactose or isopropyl-β-D-thiogalactopyranoside (IPTG). lac repressor encoded by lacI
   6836..6866    -  promoter       lac promoter: promoter for the E. coli lac operon
   6881..6902    -  protein_bind   CAP binding site: CAP binding activates transcription in the presence of cAMP. E. coli catabolite activator protein
   6915..6954    -  CDS            lacI (fragment): lac repressor; lacI; The lac repressor binds to the lac operator to inhibit transcription in E. coli. This inhibition can be relieved by adding lactose or isopropyl-β-D-thiogalactopyranoside (IPTG).
   6961..6983    +  promoter       SV40 promoter (fragment): SV40 enhancer and early promoter
   7007..7142    +  rep_origin     SV40 ori: SV40 origin of replication
   7162..7296    +  polyA_signal   SV40 poly(A) signal: SV40 polyadenylation signal
   7298..7352    -  CDS            lacI (fragment): lac repressor; lacI; The lac repressor binds to the lac operator to inhibit transcription in E. coli. This inhibition can be relieved by adding lactose or isopropyl-β-D-thiogalactopyranoside (IPTG).
   7535..8123    -  rep_origin     ori: high-copy-number ColE1/pMB1/pBR322/pUC origin of replication
   8294..9154    -  CDS            AmpR: β-lactamase; bla; confers resistance to ampicillin, carbenicillin, and related antibiotics
   9155..9259    -  promoter       AmpR promoter: bla
   9290..366     +  enhancer       CMV enhancer (across the origin): human cytomegalovirus immediate early enhancer
