>Addgene plasmid #58266 | pCAG-HA-rat Nrxn1alpha | addgene full sequence | sequence record 346984 | d14787619
GGGGCGAGGGGCGGGGCGGGGCGAGGCGGAGAGGTGCGGCGGCAGCCAATCAGAGCGGCGCGCTCCGAAA
GTTTCCTTTTATGGCGAGGCGGCGGCGGCGGCGGCCCTATAAAAAGCGAAGCGCGCGGCGGGCGGGAGTC
GCTGCGCGCTGCCTTCGCCCCGTGCCCCGCTCCGCCGCCGCCTCGCGCCGCCCGCCCCGGCTCTGACTGA
CCGCGTTACTCCCACAGGTGAGCGGGCGGGACGGCCCTTCTCCTCCGGGCTGTAATTAGCGCTTGGTTTA
ATGACGGCTTGTTTCTTTTCTGTGGCTGCGTGAAAGCCTTGAGGGGCTCCGGGAGGGCCCTTTGTGCGGG
GGGAGCGGCTCGGGGGGTGCGTGCGTGTGTGTGTGCGTGGGGAGCGCCGCGTGCGGCTCCGCGCTGCCCG
GCGGCTGTGAGCGCTGCGGGCGCGGCGCGGGGCTTTGTGCGCTCCGCAGTGTGCGCGAGGGGAGCGCGGC
CGGGGGCGGTGCCCCGCGGTGCGGGGGGGGCTGCGAGGGGAACAAAGGCTGCGTGCGGGGTGTGTGCGTG
GGGGGGTGAGCAGGGGGTGTGGGCGCGTCGGTCGGGCTGCAACCCCCCCTGCACCCCCCTCCCCGAGTTG
CTGAGCACGGCCCGGCTTCGGGTGCGGGGCTCCGTACGGGGCGTGGCGCGGGGCTCGCCGTGCCGGGCGG
GGGGTGGCGGCAGGTGGGGGTGCCGGGCGGGGCGGGGCCGCCTCGGGCCGGGGAGGGCTCGGGGGAGGGG
CGCGGCGGCCCCCGGAGCGCCGGCGGCTGTCGAGGCGCGGCGAGCCGCAGCCATTGCCTTTTATGGTAAT
CGTGCGAGAGGGCGCAGGGACTTCCTTTGTCCCAAATCTGTGCGGAGCCGAAATCTGGGAGGCGCCGCCG
CACCCCCTCTAGCGGGCGCGGGGCGAAGCGGTGCGGCGCCGGCAGGAAGGAAATGGGCGGGGAGGGCCTT
CGTGCGTCGCCGCGCCGCCGTCCCCTTCTCCCTCTCCAGCCTCGGGGCTGTCCGCGGGGGGACGGCTGCC
TTCGGGGGGGACGGGGCAGGGCGGGGTTCGGCTTCTGGCGTGTGACCGGCGGCTCTAGAGCCTCTGCTAA
CCATGTTCATGCCTTCTTCTTTTTCCTACAGCTCCTGGGCAACGTGCTGGTTATTGTGCTGTCTCATCAT
TTTGGCAAAGAATTCGCGGCCGCTAGCGCTACGGGACTCAGATCTCGAGCTCAAGCTTGGGACCATGGCA
CTTCCCAGATGCATGTGGCCAAATTATGTTTGGAGAGCTATGATGGCATGTGTGGTCCACAGGGGATCCG
GTGCCCCATTGACTCTCTGCTTGTTGGGATGTTTGCTACAGACTTTTCACGTACTCTCTCAAAAGTATCC
ATACGACGTTCCGGACTACGCAACTAGTCTGGAGTTCCCAGGCGCTGAGGGCCAGTGGACGCGCTTCCCC
AAGTGGAACGCGTGCTGCGAGAGTGAGATGAGCTTCCAGCTGAAGACACGCAGCGCCCGCGGCCTCGTGC
TCTACTTCGACGACGAGGGCTTCTGCGACTTCCTCGAGCTCATCCTGACACGCGGCGGCCGCTTGCAGCT
CAGCTTCTCCATCTTCTGCGCCGAGCCCGCCACGCTGTTGGCCGACACGCCAGTCAACGACGGCGCCTGG
CACAGCGTGCGCATCCGCCGCCAGTTCCGCAACACCACTCTCTACATCGACCGCGCTGAGGCCAAGTGGG
TGGAGGTCAAGTCCAAGCGCAGGGACATGACGGTGTTCAGTGGGCTGTTCGTGGGCGGCCTGCCGCCTGA
ACTGCGAGCCGCTGCGCTCAAGCTCACCCTGGCCTCGGTGCGTGAGCGGGAGCCCTTCAAGGGCTGGATC
CGTGATGTCAGGGTCAACTCGTCCCAGGCGCTGCCGGTGGACGGCAGCGAGGTCAAGCTGGACGAAGAGC
CGCCCAATAGCGGGGGCGGGAGCCCGTGCGAGGCGGGCGATGAGGGCGACGGCGGCGTGTGCCTCAACGG
GGGCGTGTGCTCCGTGGTCGACGACCAGGCCGTGTGTGACTGCTCGAGGACCGGTTTCCGTGGCAAAGAC
TGCAGCCAAGGAAAAGAAGAGTATATTGCCACATTCAAGGGATCTGAGTACTTCTGCTACGACTTATCCC
AAAACCCCATTCAAAGCAGCAGCGACGAAATAACTCTGTCCTTTAAAACTCTTCAGAGGAATGGACTGAT
GCTTCACACAGGGAAATCGGCTGATTATGTCAACCTTGCCTTGAAAAATGGAGCTGTCTCTCTGGTCATT
AATTTGGGATCAGGGGCCTTTGAAGCGCTAGTGGAGCCCGTGAATGGAAAGTTTAATGATAATGCCTGGC
ATGATGTGAAAGTCACCAGGAATCTGCGTCAGGTGACAATATCAGTGGATGGGATTCTTACCACAACGGG
CTACACGCAAGAAGATTACACCATGCTGGGGTCTGATGACTTTTTCTATGTTGGAGGCAGCCCCAGCACA
GCCGACCTTCCAGGGTCACCAGTCAGTAACAACTTTATGGGCTGTCTCAAAGAGGTCGTATATAAAAATA
ATGATGTAAGACTGGAGTTATCGCGACTTGCCAAGCAAGGAGATCCTAAGATGAAGATCCATGGTGTGGT
GGCTTTTAAGTGTGAAAATGTGGCAACCTTAGACCCAATCACTTTTGAGACCCCGGAATCTTTCATTTCT
TTGCCTAAGTGGAATGCAAAGAAAACAGGCTCAATATCATTTGATTTCCGTACAACGGAGCCAAATGGCC
TCATCTTGTTTAGCCATGGCAAGCCAAGACATCAGAAGGATGCCAAGCACCCGCAGATGATTAAGGTTGA
CTTTTTTGCTATTGAAATGCTGGATGGCCACTTGTACCTCCTCTTAGACATGGGATCAGGTACTATAAAA
ATCAAAGCCCTTCAGAAGAAAGTCAATGATGGAGAATGGTATCACGTGGATTTCCAGCGAGATGGACGGT
CAGGTACCATTTCTGTCAACACACTTCGTACTCCCTACACAGCTCCCGGTGAGAGTGAGATCCTAGACCT
CGATGATGAGTTGTATCTGGGTGGCTTGCCAGAAAATAAGGCTGGCCTGGTCTTCCCCACTGAGGTGTGG
ACTGCTCTGCTCAACTATGGCTACGTAGGCTGCATCCGGGATCTATTCATTGATGGCCAGAGCAAAGATA
TCCGGCAGATGGCGGAAATTCAGAGTACTGCTGGAGTGAAGCCATCCTGCTCAAGGGAGACTGCAAAACC
ATGCCTTAGCAATCCTTGCAAAAACAATGGCATGTGCAGGGATGGCTGGAACAGATACGTCTGTGATTGC
TCTGGAACAGGCTATCTCGGCAGGTCCTGTGAGAGAGAGGCAACGGTTTTGAGCTACGATGGGAGTATGT
TTATGAAAATTCAGCTCCCTGTGGTGATGCACACTGAGGCCGAGGACGTTTCCTTACGGTTCAGATCCCA
GCGTGCGTATGGCATTCTGATGGCGACCACTTCTAGAGACTCCGCAGATACCCTTCGACTGGAGCTAGAT
GCAGGGCGCGTGAAACTCACGGTCAATCTAGATTGTATCAGGATTAACTGTAATTCCAGCAAAGGTCCTG
AGACCCTTTTTGCCGGCTATAACCTCAATGATAATGAATGGCACACAGTACGTGTGGTTCGGCGAGGAAA
AAGTTTAAAGCTAACCGTGGATGATCAACAAGCCATGACAGGCCAAATGGCAGGTGATCATACAAGGCTG
GAGTTTCATAACATAGAGACAGGCATCATCACAGAACGACGCTATCTTTCTTCTGTCCCCTCCAACTTCA
TTGGGCACCTGCAAAGCCTCACATTTAATGGAATGGCATACATTGACTTGTGCAAAAATGGTGATATAGA
TTATTGTGAACTCAATGCCAGGTTTGGATTCAGGAACATCATCGCGGATCCTGTCACCTTCAAGACCAAA
TCAAGCTATGTTGCCTTAGCTACATTGCAAGCCTACACTTCTATGCATCTATTTTTCCAATTCAAGACAA
CATCCCTAGATGGACTAATTCTGTATAACAGTGGGGATGGAAATGACTTTATTGTGGTTGAATTAGTTAA
AGGGTACTTACATTATGTGTTTGACTTGGGAAATGGTGCTAACCTCATCAAAGGGAGCTCAAACAAACCA
CTCAACGACAATCAGTGGCACAATGTGATGATTTCAAGGGACACCAGCAATCTCCACACAGTAAAGATCG
ACACAAAAATCACAACACAAATCACTGCGGGAGCCAGAAACTTAGACCTCAAGAGTGACTTGTATATTGG
AGGAGTGGCTAAAGAAACATACAAATCGTTGCCGAAACTGGTCCATGCTAAAGAAGGCTTTCAAGGTTGC
CTGGCATCTGTGGACTTGAATGGCAGGCTTCCAGACCTCATATCTGATGCTCTTTTCTGCAATGGGCAAA
TTGAGAGAGGATGCGAAGGGCCCAGCACAACCTGTCAAGAGGACTCATGTTCAAATCAAGGCGTGTGCTT
GCAGCAATGGGATGGCTTTAGCTGTGACTGTAGCATGACTTCCTTCAGTGGCCCGCTCTGCAATGACCCT
GGGACGACGTATATCTTTAGCAAAGGTGGTGGACAAATTACATATAAGTGGCCTCCTAATGACCGACCCA
GTACACGAGCAGACAGGCTGGCCATCGGGTTTAGCACTGTTCAGAAGGAAGCAGTGTTGGTGCGTGTGGA
CAGTTCCTCAGGCCTGGGTGACTACCTTGAGCTGCACATACACCAAGGAAAAATTGGAGTTAAATTTAAT
GTTGGGACAGATGACATCGCCATTGAGGAGTCCAATGCAATCATTAATGATGGAAAATACCATGTAGTGC
GTTTCACGAGGAGTGGTGGCAATGCCACGTTACAGGTGGACAGCTGGCCAGTCATCGAACGATACCCTGC
AGGGCGTCAGCTCACAATCTTCAATAGCCAAGCAACCATAATAATTGGCGGGAAAGAGCAGGGCCAGCCC
TTCCAGGGCCAGCTCTCTGGGCTTTACTACAATGGCTTGAAAGTTCTGAATATGGCGGCAGAGAACGATG
CCAACATCGCCATAGTGGGAAATGTGAGGCTGGTCGGTGAAGTGCCTTCCTCTATGACAACTGAGTCGAC
AGCCACTGCCATGCAGTCCGAGATGTCCACCTCAATCATGGAGACCACCACAACCCTGGCTACCAGCACA
GCTCGACGAGGAAAGCCCCCCACAAAGGAGCCTATCAGCCAGACCACGGATGATATCCTTGTGGCCTCGG
CAGAGTGTCCCAGCGACGATGAGGACATTGACCCCTGTGAGCCGAGCTCAGGTGGGTTAGCCAACCCCAC
CCGAGTGGGCGGCCGCGAACCATACCCAGGCTCGGCAGAGGTGATCCGGGAGTCTAGCAGTACCACTGGC
ATGGTGGTGGGGATTGTCGCAGCAGCAGCTCTGTGCATCCTCATCCTCCTCTATGCCATGTACAAGTACA
GAAACCGGGATGAAGGCTCATATCACGTGGATGAGAGTCGAAACTACATCAGTAACTCAGCACAGTCCAA
TGGGGCTGTGGTCAAGGAGAAGCAGCCCAGCAGTGCGAAAAGCGCCAACAAAAACAAGAAGAACAAGGAT
AAGGAGTATTATGTCTGACTCGAGGTACCCCCGGGGAGCTCAATTCACTCCTCAGGTGCAGGCTGCCTAT
CAGAAGGTGGTGGCTGGTGTGGCCAATGCCCTGGCTCACAAATACCACTGAGATCTTTTTCCCTCTGCCA
AAAATTATGGGGACATCATGAAGCCCCTTGAGCATCTGACTTCTGGCTAATAAAGGAAATTTATTTTCAT
TGCAATAGTGTGTTGGAATTTTTTGTGTCTCTCACTCGGAAGGACATATGGGAGGGCAAATCATTTAAAA
CATCAGAATGAGTATTTGGTTTAGAGTTTGGCAACATATGCCCATATGCTGGCTGCCATGAACAAAGGTT
GGCTATAAAGAGGTCATCAGTATATGAAACAGCCCCCTGCTGTCCATTCCTTATTCCATAGAAAAGCCTT
GACTTGAGGTTAGATTTTTTTTATATTTTGTTTTGTGTTATTTTTTTCTTTAACATCCCTAAAATTTTCC
TTACATGTTTTACTAGCCAGATTTTTCCTCCTCTCCTGACTACTCCCAGTCATAGCTGTCCCTCTTCTCT
TATGGAGATCCCTCGACCTGCAGCCCAAGCTTGGCGTAATCATGGTCATAGCTGTTTCCTGTGTGAAATT
GTTATCCGCTCACAATTCCACACAACATACGAGCCGGAAGCATAAAGTGTAAAGCCTGGGGTGCCTAATG
AGTGAGCTAACTCACATTAATTGCGTTGCGCTCACTGCCCGCTTTCCAGTCGGGAAACCTGTCGTGCCAG
CGGATCCGCATCTCAATTAGTCAGCAACCATAGTCCCGCCCCTAACTCCGCCCATCCCGCCCCTAACTCC
GCCCAGTTCCGCCCATTCTCCGCCCCATGGCTGACTAATTTTTTTTATTTATGCAGAGGCCGAGGCCGCC
TCGGCCTCTGAGCTATTCCAGAAGTAGTGAGGAGGCTTTTTTGGAGGCCTAGGCTTTTGCAAAAAGCTAA
CTTGTTTATTGCAGCTTATAATGGTTACAAATAAAGCAATAGCATCACAAATTTCACAAATAAAGCATTT
TTTTCACTGCATTCTAGTTGTGGTTTGTCCAAACTCATCAATGTATCTTATCATGTCTGGATCCGCTGCA
TTAATGAATCGGCCAACGCGCGGGGAGAGGCGGTTTGCGTATTGGGCGCTCTTCCGCTTCCTCGCTCACT
GACTCGCTGCGCTCGGTCGTTCGGCTGCGGCGAGCGGTATCAGCTCACTCAAAGGCGGTAATACGGTTAT
CCACAGAATCAGGGGATAACGCAGGAAAGAACATGTGAGCAAAAGGCCAGCAAAAGGCCAGGAACCGTAA
AAAGGCCGCGTTGCTGGCGTTTTTCCATAGGCTCCGCCCCCCTGACGAGCATCACAAAAATCGACGCTCA
AGTCAGAGGTGGCGAAACCCGACAGGACTATAAAGATACCAGGCGTTTCCCCCTGGAAGCTCCCTCGTGC
GCTCTCCTGTTCCGACCCTGCCGCTTACCGGATACCTGTCCGCCTTTCTCCCTTCGGGAAGCGTGGCGCT
TTCTCATAGCTCACGCTGTAGGTATCTCAGTTCGGTGTAGGTCGTTCGCTCCAAGCTGGGCTGTGTGCAC
GAACCCCCCGTTCAGCCCGACCGCTGCGCCTTATCCGGTAACTATCGTCTTGAGTCCAACCCGGTAAGAC
ACGACTTATCGCCACTGGCAGCAGCCACTGGTAACAGGATTAGCAGAGCGAGGTATGTAGGCGGTGCTAC
AGAGTTCTTGAAGTGGTGGCCTAACTACGGCTACACTAGAAGAACAGTATTTGGTATCTGCGCTCTGCTG
AAGCCAGTTACCTTCGGAAAAAGAGTTGGTAGCTCTTGATCCGGCAAACAAACCACCGCTGGTAGCGGTG
GTTTTTTTGTTTGCAAGCAGCAGATTACGCGCAGAAAAAAAGGATCTCAAGAAGATCCTTTGATCTTTTC
TACGGGGTCTGACGCTCAGTGGAACGAAAACTCACGTTAAGGGATTTTGGTCATGAGATTATCAAAAAGG
ATCTTCACCTAGATCCTTTTAAATTAAAAATGAAGTTTTAAATCAATCTAAAGTATATATGAGTAAACTT
GGTCTGACAGTTACCAATGCTTAATCAGTGAGGCACCTATCTCAGCGATCTGTCTATTTCGTTCATCCAT
AGTTGCCTGACTCCCCGTCGTGTAGATAACTACGATACGGGAGGGCTTACCATCTGGCCCCAGTGCTGCA
ATGATACCGCGAGACCCACGCTCACCGGCTCCAGATTTATCAGCAATAAACCAGCCAGCCGGAAGGGCCG
AGCGCAGAAGTGGTCCTGCAACTTTATCCGCCTCCATCCAGTCTATTAATTGTTGCCGGGAAGCTAGAGT
AAGTAGTTCGCCAGTTAATAGTTTGCGCAACGTTGTTGCCATTGCTACAGGCATCGTGGTGTCACGCTCG
TCGTTTGGTATGGCTTCATTCAGCTCCGGTTCCCAACGATCAAGGCGAGTTACATGATCCCCCATGTTGT
GCAAAAAAGCGGTTAGCTCCTTCGGTCCTCCGATCGTTGTCAGAAGTAAGTTGGCCGCAGTGTTATCACT
CATGGTTATGGCAGCACTGCATAATTCTCTTACTGTCATGCCATCCGTAAGATGCTTTTCTGTGACTGGT
GAGTACTCAACCAAGTCATTCTGAGAATAGTGTATGCGGCGACCGAGTTGCTCTTGCCCGGCGTCAATAC
GGGATAATACCGCGCCACATAGCAGAACTTTAAAAGTGCTCATCATTGGAAAACGTTCTTCGGGGCGAAA
ACTCTCAAGGATCTTACCGCTGTTGAGATCCAGTTCGATGTAACCCACTCGTGCACCCAACTGATCTTCA
GCATCTTTTACTTTCACCAGCGTTTCTGGGTGAGCAAAAACAGGAAGGCAAAATGCCGCAAAAAAGGGAA
TAAGGGCGACACGGAAATGTTGAATACTCATACTCTTCCTTTTTCAATATTATTGAAGCATTTATCAGGG
TTATTGTCTCATGAGCGGATACATATTTGAATGTATTTAGAAAAATAAACAAATAGGGGTTCCGCGCACA
TTTCCCCGAAAAGTGCCACCTGGGTCGACATTGATTATTGACTAGTTATTAATAGTAATCAATTACGGGG
TCATTAGTTCATAGCCCATATATGGAGTTCCGCGTTACATAACTTACGGTAAATGGCCCGCCTGGCTGAC
CGCCCAACGACCCCCGCCCATTGACGTCAATAATGACGTATGTTCCCATAGTAACGCCAATAGGGACTTT
CCATTGACGTCAATGGGTGGAGTATTTACGGTAAACTGCCCACTTGGCAGTACATCAAGTGTATCATATG
CCAAGTACGCCCCCTATTGACGTCAATGACGGTAAATGGCCCGCCTGGCATTATGCCCAGTACATGACCT
TATGGGACTTTCCTACTTGGCAGTACATCTACGTATTAGTCATCGCTATTACCATGGTCGAGGTGAGCCC
CACGTTCTGCTTCACTCTCCCCATCTCCCCCCCCTCCCCACCCCCAATTTTGTATTTATTTATTTTTTAA
TTATTTTGTGCAGCGATGGGGGCGGGGGGGGGGGGGGGG
Features (pLannotate 1.2.2; 18 found; start..end, strand, type, name):
    135..1151    +  intron         chimeric intron: chimera between introns from chicken β-actin and rabbit β-globin
   1212..1248    +  misc_feature   MCS (fragment): multiple cloning site
   1339..5685    +  CDS            NRXN1: NRX1A_HUMAN - Also known as KIAA0578. Experimental evidence at protein level: Swiss-Prot protein existence level 1. Cell surface protein involved in cell-cell-interactions, exocytosis of secretory granules and regulation of signal transmission. Function is isoform-specific. Alpha-type isoforms have a long N- terminus with six laminin G-like domains and play an important role in synaptic signal transmission. Alpha-type isoforms play a role in the regulation of calcium channel activity and Ca(2+)-triggered neurotransmitter release at synapses and at neuromuscular junctions. They play an importan
   5705..5788    +  CDS            HBB (fragment): HBB_PONPY - Experimental evidence at transcript level: Swiss-Prot protein existence level 2. Involved in oxygen transport from the lung to the various peripheral tissues. From Pongo pygmaeus (Bornean orangutan).
   5859..5914    +  polyA_signal   β-globin poly(A) signal: rabbit β-globin polyadenylation signal (Gil and Proudfoot, 1987)
   6299..6315    -  protein_bind   lac operator: The lac repressor binds to the lac operator to inhibit transcription in E. coli. This inhibition can be relieved by adding lactose or isopropyl-β-D-thiogalactopyranoside (IPTG). lac repressor encoded by lacI
   6323..6353    -  promoter       lac promoter: promoter for the E. coli lac operon
   6368..6389    -  protein_bind   CAP binding site: CAP binding activates transcription in the presence of cAMP. E. coli catabolite activator protein
   6402..6441    -  CDS            lacI (fragment): lac repressor; lacI; The lac repressor binds to the lac operator to inhibit transcription in E. coli. This inhibition can be relieved by adding lactose or isopropyl-β-D-thiogalactopyranoside (IPTG).
   6448..6470    +  promoter       SV40 promoter (fragment): SV40 enhancer and early promoter
   6494..6629    +  rep_origin     SV40 ori: SV40 origin of replication
   6649..6783    +  polyA_signal   SV40 poly(A) signal: SV40 polyadenylation signal
   6785..6839    -  CDS            lacI (fragment): lac repressor; lacI; The lac repressor binds to the lac operator to inhibit transcription in E. coli. This inhibition can be relieved by adding lactose or isopropyl-β-D-thiogalactopyranoside (IPTG).
   7022..7610    -  rep_origin     ori: high-copy-number ColE1/pMB1/pBR322/pUC origin of replication
   7781..8641    -  CDS            AmpR: β-lactamase; bla; confers resistance to ampicillin, carbenicillin, and related antibiotics
   8642..8746    -  promoter       AmpR promoter: bla
   8777..9156    +  enhancer       CMV enhancer: human cytomegalovirus immediate early enhancer
   9158..134     +  promoter       chicken β-actin promoter (across the origin): contains a 21-bp deletion relative to the standard chicken β-actin promoter
