[The description below was written by a language model from this plasmid's Addgene catalogue record and pLannotate feature annotations shown in this document.]
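Description:
pCAG-HA-rat Nrxn1alpha is a mammalian expression plasmid built on the pCAGGS backbone that drives expression of HA-tagged rat neurexin 1alpha. It is propagated in E. coli as a high-copy plasmid through a ColE1/pUC-type origin and selected with ampicillin via the β-lactamase gene; no mammalian selection marker is annotated. The backbone also carries an SV40 origin of replication, which can support episomal amplification in cells expressing SV40 large T antigen, along with an SV40 poly(A) signal and remnants of lac regulatory sequences.

The insert of about 4.4 kb sits downstream of the composite CAG promoter, annotated here as the CMV immediate early enhancer, the chicken β-actin promoter and a chimeric chicken β-actin/rabbit β-globin intron, a combination that gives strong, broadly active transcription in mammalian cells. Transcripts terminate at the rabbit β-globin polyadenylation signal; the short globin coding fragment flagged just after the insert is most likely residual β-globin sequence belonging to this 3′ region. The automated annotation matches the open reading frame to human NRXN1 alpha by homology, but the catalogue identifies it as the rat gene. According to the depositor, the encoded isoform lacks alternatively spliced segment 4 and retains the regions corresponding to segments 3 and 5, and the HA epitope was placed at the mature N-terminus, so it should lie on the extracellular end of the processed protein. Restriction sites allow the insert to be released with or without the tag.

Two full sequences are on file, 9,303 nt from the depositor and 9,279 nt from the repository, with the same feature set and order. The associated work concerns the silencing of neuroligin function by postsynaptic neurexins.
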