Addgene plasmid #58266: pCAG-HA-rat Nrxn1alpha
Purpose: Expression plasmid for HA-tagged rat Neurexin 1alpha
Depositing lab: Peter Scheiffele. Depositing organization: Columbia University. Publication: Silencing of neuroligin function by postsynaptic neurexins. Taniguchi H, Gollan L, Scholl FG, Mahadomrongkul V, Dobler E, Limthong N, Peck M, Aoki C, Scheiffele P. J Neurosci. 2007 Mar 14;27(11):2815-24. 10.1523/JNEUROSCI.0032-07.2007 PubMed 17360903.
Backbone
  Vector backbone: pCAGGS
  Backbone size w/o insert (bp): 4869
  Total vector size (bp): 9303
  Vector type: Mammalian Expression
Growth in bacteria
  Bacterial resistance: Ampicillin, 100 μg/mL
  Growth temperature: 37°C
  Growth strain: DH5alpha
  Copy number: High Copy
Gene/Insert
  Gene/Insert name: Nrxn1alpha (alt name: neurexin 1alpha)
  Species: R. norvegicus (rat)
  Insert size (bp): 4434
  Mutation: see comments
  GenBank ID: NM_021767
  Entrez Gene: Nrxn1 (a.k.a. Nrxn1b)
  Promoter: CAG
  Tag / fusion protein: HA (N terminal on insert)
  Cloning method: Unknown
  Sequencing primers: 5′ pCAG-F (5'-GCAACGTGCTGGTTATTGTG-3'); 3′ Bglob-pA-R (5'-TTTTGGCAGAGGGAAAAAGA-3'); pCAG_rev_seq (5'-CAGCCACCACCTTCTGATAG-3')
Terms and licenses: Academic/Nonprofit Terms; Industry Terms: Not Available to Industry
Depositor comments: See map & sequence file for insert-releasing enzymes (e.g. NheI / XmaI). Insert can also be released without HA-tag (e.g. by SpeI / XmaI digest). The rat neurexin 1 alpha encoded by this plasmid lacks alternatively spliced segment 4 (AS4), and contains the regions homologous to alternatively spliced segment 3 and 5 (AS3 and AS5, respectively) of mouse neurexin 1 alpha (compare Schreiner et al., Neuron, 2014 [DOI: 10.1016/j.neuron.2014.09.011]). Note: HA-epitope tag was introduced at the mature N-terminus.
How to cite: pCAG-HA-rat Nrxn1alpha was a gift from Peter Scheiffele (Addgene plasmid # 58266 ; http://n2t.net/addgene:58266 ; RRID:Addgene_58266)
