>Addgene plasmid #58266 | pCAG-HA-rat Nrxn1alpha | addgene partial sequence | sequence record 115701 | Bglob-pA-R 5'-ttttggcagagggaaaaaga-3'
CCTTCTGATAGGCAGCCTGCACCTGAGGAGTGAATTGAGCTCCCCGGGGGTACCTCGAGTCAGACATAAT
ACTCCTTATCCTTGTTCTTCTTGTTTTTGTTGGCGCTTTTCGCACTGCTGGGCTGCTTCTCCTTGACCAC
AGCCCCATTGGACTGTGCTGAGTTACTGATGTAGTTTCGACTCTCATCCACGTGATATGAGCCTTCATCC
CGGTTTCTGTACTTGTACATGGCATAGAGGAGGATGAGGATGCACAGAGCTGCTGCTGCGACAATCCCCA
CCACCATGCCAGTGGTACTGCTAGACTCCCGGATCACCTCTGCCGAGCCTGGGTATGGTTCGCGGCCGCC
CACTCGGGTGGGGTTGGCTAACCCACCTGAGCTCGGCTCACAGGGGTCAATGTCCTCATCGTCGCTGGGA
CACTCTGCCGAGGCCACAAGGATATCATCCGTGGTCTGGCTGATAGGCTCCTTTGTGGGGGGCTTTCCTC
GTCGAGCTGTGCTGGTAGCCAGGGTTGTGGTGGTCTCCATGATTGAGGTGGACATCTCGGACTGCATGGC
AGTGGCTGTCGACTCAGTTGTCATAGAGGAAGGCACTTCACCGACCAGCCTCACATTTCCCACTATGGCG
ATGTTGGCATCGTTCTCTGCCGCCATATTCAGAACTTTCAAGCCATTGTAGTAAAGCCCAGAGAGCTGGC
CCTGGAAGGGCTGGCCCTGCTCTTTCCCGCCAATTATTATGGTTGCTTGGCTATTGAAGATTGTGAGCTG
ACGCCCTGCAGGGTATCGTTCGATGACTGGCCAGCTGTCCACCTGTAACGTGGCATTGCCACCACTCCTC
