>Addgene plasmid #58266 | pCAG-HA-rat Nrxn1alpha | addgene partial sequence | sequence record 115748 | pCAG-F 5'-GCAACGTGCTGGTTATTGTG-3'
GCGCTACGGGACTCAGATCTCGAGCTCAAGCTTGGGACCATGGCACTTCCCAGATGCATGTGGCCAAATT
ATGTTTGGAGAGCTATGATGGCATGTGTGGTCCACAGGGGATCCGGTGCCCCATTGACTCTCTGCTTGTT
GGGATGTTTGCTACAGACTTTTCACGTACTCTCTCAAAAGTATCCATACGACGTTCCGGACTACGCAACT
AGTCTGGAGTTCCCAGGCGCTGAGGGCCAGTGGACGCGCTTCCCCAAGTGGAACGCGTGCTGCGAGAGTG
AGATGAGCTTCCAGCTGAAGACACGCAGCGCCCGCGGCCTCGTGCTCTACTTCGACGACGAGGGCTTCTG
CGACTTCCTCGAGCTCATCCTGACACGCGGCGGCCGCTTGCAGCTCAGCTTCTCCATCTTCTGCGCCGAG
CCCGCCACGCTGTTGGCCGACACGCCAGTCAACGACGGCGCCTGGCACAGCGTGCGCATCCGCCGCCAGT
TCCGCAACACCACTCTCTACATCGACCGCGCTGAGGCCAAGTGGGTGGAGGTCAAGTCCAAGCGCAGGGA
CATGACGGTGTTCAGTGGGCTGTTCGTGGGCGGCCTGCCGCCTGAACTGCGAGCCGCTGCGCTCAAGCTC
ACCCTGGCCTCGGTGCGTGAGCGGGAGCCCTTCAAGGGCTGGATCCGTGATGTCAGGGTCAACTCGTCCC
AGGCGCTGCCGGTGGACGGCAGCGAGGTCAAGCTGGACGAA
